>Addgene plasmid #62999 | pPyCAG-Nanog(T141A)-IP | depositor full sequence | sequence record 104602 | pPyCAG-Nanog(T141A)-IP sequence 7360 bps
GACCGCTTTGGAAAAACAAAGACTGTATTTCCTGGAAATTAATGTTTATTCAATAAACTGTGTATTCAGC
TATATTCACATAGTGGTGAGGCTGAAATGAGGCGGGAAGAGGCGGTTGGGGCTTAATTATATCAATTTGG
GTGGCCCCACAGCGCCTCCAAGGCGCCAGTCCTGTTTTGACAAGTTGCCTCTGGAAGCCTCTCTTCTTTT
TCTCCAGAGTAAGCGGAGGCCAGGGGCCCCCGGCCTCTGCTTAATACTAAAAAAAACAGCTGTTGTCATA
GTAATGATTGGGTGGAAACATTCCAGGCCTGGGTGGAGAGGCTTTTTGCTTCCTCTTGCAAAACCACACT
GACATTCCAGGCCTGGGTGGAGAGGCTTTTTGCTTCCTCTTGCAAAACCACACTGCCCTCTGGAGGGCAG
TTGCCTAGCAACTAATTAAAAGAGGATGTCGCACGGCCAGCTGCGGTCAGTTAGTCACTTCCTGCTTAAC
TGACTTGACATTTTCTATTTTAAGAGTCGGGAGGAAAATTACTGTGTTGGAGGCCCTCCGCCATCTTCTG
AAGCTGAATCGAATTAACTTGTTTATTGCAGCTTATAATGGTTACAAATAAAGCAATAGCATCACAAATT
TCACAAATAAAGCATTTTTTTCACTGCATTCTAGTTGTGGTTTGTCCAAACTCATCAATGTATCTTATCA
TGTCTGGATCTGATATCATCGTCGACATTGATTATTGACTAGTTATTAATAGTAATCAATTACGGGGTCA
TTAGTTCATAGCCCATATATGGAGTTCCGCGTTACATAACTTACGGTAAATGGCCCGCCTGGCTGACCGC
CCAACGACCCCCGCCCATTGACGTCAATAATGACGTATGTTCCCATAGTAACGCCAATAGGGACTTTCCA
TTGACGTCAATGGGTGGAGTATTTACGGTAAACTGCCCACTTGGCAGTACATCAAGTGTATCATATGCCA
AGTACGCCCCCTATTGACGTCAATGACGGTAAATGGCCCGCCTGGCATTATGCCCAGTACATGACCTTAT
GGGACTTTCCTACTTGGCAGTACATCTACGTATTAGTCATCGCTATTACCATGGTCGAGGTGAGCCCCAC
GTTCTGCTTCACTCTCCCCATCTCCCCCCCCTCCCCACCCCCAATTTTGTATTTATTTATTTTTTAATTA
TTTTGTGCAGCGATGGGGGCGGGGGGGGGGGGGGGGCGCGCGCCAGGCGGGGCGGGGCGGGGCGAGGGGC
GGGGCGGGGCGAGGCGGAGAGGTGCGGCGGCAGCCAATCAGAGCGGCGCGCTCCGAAAGTTTCCTTTTAT
GGCGAGGCGGCGGCGGCGGCGGCCCTATAAAAAGCGAAGCGCGCGGCGGGCGGGAGTCGCTGCGCGCTGC
CTTCGCCCCGTGCCCCGCTCCGCCGCCGCCTCGCGCCGCCCGCCCCGGCTCTGACTGACCGCGTTACTCC
CACAGGTGAGCGGGCGGGACGGCCCTTCTCCTCCGGGCTGTAATTAGCGCTTGGTTTAATGACGGCTTGT
TTCTTTTCTGTGGCTGCGTGAAAGCCTTGAGGGGCTCCGGGAGGGCCCTTTGTGCGGGGGGAGCGGCTCG
GGGGGTGCGTGCGTGTGTGTGTGCGTGGGGAGCGCCGCGTGCGGCTCCGCGCTGCCCGGCGGCTGTGAGC
GCTGCGGGCGCGGCGCGGGGCTTTGTGCGCTCCGCAGTGTGCGCGAGGGGAGCGCGGCCGGGGGCGGTGC
CCCGCGGTGCGGGGGGGGCTGCGAGGGGAACAAAGGCTGCGTGCGGGGTGTGTGCGTGGGGGGGTGAGCA
GGGGGTGTGGGCGCGTCGGTCGGGCTGCAACCCCCCCTGCACCCCCCTCCCCGAGTTGCTGAGCACGGCC
CGGCTTCGGGTGCGGGGCTCCGTACGGGGCGTGGCGCGGGGCTCGCCGTGCCGGGCGGGGGGTGGCGGCA
GGTGGGGGTGCCGGGCGGGGCGGGGCCGCCTCGGGCCGGGGAGGGCTCGGGGGAGGGGCGCGGCGGCCCC
CGGAGCGCCGGCGGCTGTCGAGGCGCGGCGAGCCGCAGCCATTGCCTTTTATGGTAATCGTGCGAGAGGG
CGCAGGGACTTCCTTTGTCCCAAATCTGTGCGGAGCCGAAATCTGGGAGGCGCCGCCGCACCCCCTCTAG
CGGGCGCGGGGCGAAGCGGTGCGGCGCCGGCAGGAAGGAAATGGGCGGGGAGGGCCTTCGTGCGTCGCCG
CGCCGCCGTCCCCTTCTCCCTCTCCAGCCTCGGGGCTGTCCGCGGGGGGACGGCTGCCTTCGGGGGGGAC
GGGGCAGGGCGGGGTTCGGCTTCTGGCGTGTGACCGGCGGCTCTAGAGCCTCTGCTAACCATGTTCATGC
CTTCTTCTTTTTCNTACAGCTCCTGGGCAACGTGCTGGTTATTGTGCTGAATTATCACAAGTTTGTACAA
AAAAGCAGGCTCTGACATGAGTGTGGGTCTTCCTGGTCCCCACAGTTTGCCTAGTTCTGAGGAAGCATCG
AATTCTGGGAACGCCTCATCAATGCCTGCAGTTTTTCATCCCGAGAACTATTCTTGCTTACAAGGGTCTG
CTACTGAGATGCTCTGCACAGAGGCTGCCTCTCCTCGCCCTTCCTCTGAAGACCTGCCTCTTCAAGGCAG
CCCTGATTCTTCTACCAGTCCCAAACAAAAGCTCTCAAGTCCTGAGGCTGACAAGGGCCCTGAGGAGGAG
GAGAACAAGGTCCTTGCCAGGAAGCAGAAGATGCGGACTGTGTTCTCTCAGGCCCAGCTGTGTGCACTCA
AGGACAGGTTTCAGAAGCAGAAGTACCTCAGCCTCCAGCAGATGCAAGAACTCTCCTCCATTCTGAACCT
GAGCTATAAGCAGGTTAAGGCCTGGTTTCAAAACCAAAGGATGAAGTGCAAGCGGTGGCAGAAAAACCAG
TGGTTGAAGACTAGCAATGGTCTGATTCAGAAGGGCTCAGCACCAGTGGAGTATCCCAGCATCCATTGCA
GCTATCCCCAGGGCTATCTGGTGAACGCATCTGGAAGCCTTTCCATGTGGGGCAGCCAGACTTGGACCAA
CCCAACTTGGAGCAGCCAGACCTGGACCAACCCAACTTGGAACAACCAGACCTGGACCAACCCAACTTGG
AGCAGCCAGGCCTGGACCGCTCAGTCCTGGAACGGCCAGCCTTGGAATGCTGCTCCGCTCCATAACTTCG
GGGAGGACTTTCTGCAGCCTTACGTACAGTTGCAGCAAAACTTCTCTGCCAGTGATTTGGAGGTGAATTT
GGAAGCCACTAGGGAAAGCCATGCGCATTTTAGCACCCCACAAGCCTTGGAATTATTCCTGAACTACTCT
GTGACTCCACCAGGTGAAATATGAGACTTACCCAGCTTTCTTGTACAAAGTGGTGATAATTCCGCCCCCC
CCCCCTCTCCCTCCCCCCCCCCCTAACGTTACTGGCCGAAGCCGCTTGGAATAAGGCCGGTGTGCGTTTG
TCTATATGTTATTTTCCACCATATTGCCGTCTTTTGGCAATGTGAGGGCCCGGAAACCTGGCCCTGTCTT
CTTGACGAGCATTCCTAGGGGTCTTTCCCCTCTCGCCAAAGGAATGCAAGGTCTGTTGAATGTCGTGAAG
GAAGCAGTTCCTCTGGAAGCTTCTTGAAGACAAACAACGTCTGTAGCGACCCTTTGCAGGCAGCGGAACC
CCCCACCTGGCGACAGGTGCCTCTGCGGCCAAAAGCCACGTGTATAAGATACACCTGCAAAGGCGGCACA
ACCCCAGTGCCACGTTGTGAGTTGGATAGTTGTGGAAAGAGTCAAATGGCTCTCCTCAAGCGTATTCAAC
AAGGGGCTGAAGGATGCCCAGAAGGTACCCCATTGTATGGGATCTGATCTGGGGCCTCGGTGCACATGCT
TTACATGTGTTTAGTCGAGGTTAAAAAAACGTCTAGGCCCCCCGAACCACGGGGACGTGGTTTTCCTTTG
AAAAACACGATGATAATATGGCCACAACCATGACCGAGTACAAGCCCACGGTGCGCCTCGCCACCCGCGA
CGACGTCCCCAGGGCCGTACGCACCCTCGCCGCCGCGTTCGCCGACTACCCCGCCACGCGCCACACCGTC
GATCCGGACCGCCACATCGAGCGGGTCACCGAGCTGCAAGAACTCTTCCTCACGCGCGTCGGGCTCGACA
TCGGCAAGGTGTGGGTCGCGGACGACGGCGCCGCGGTGGCGGTCTGGACCACGCCGGAGAGCGTCGAAGC
GGGGGCGGTGTTCGCCGAGATCGGCCCGCGCATGGCCGAGTTGAGCGGTTCCCGGCTGGCCGCGCAGCAA
CAGATGGAAGGCCTCCTGGCGCCGCACCGGCCCAAGGAGCCCGCGTGGTTCCTGGCCACCGTCGGCGTCT
CGCCCGACCACCAGGGCAAGGGTCTGGGCAGCGCCGTCGTGCTCCCCGGAGTGGAGGCGGCCGAGCGCGC
CGGGGTGCCCGCCTTCCTGGAGACCTCCGCGCCCCGCAACCTCCCCTTCTACGAGCGGCTCGGCTTCACC
GTCACCGCCGACGTCGAGGTGCCCGAAGGACCGCGCACCTGGTGCATGACCCGCAAGCCCGGTGCCTGAC
GCCCGCCCCACGACCCGCAGCGCCCGACCGAAAGGAGCGCACGACCCCATGCATCGATGATCTAGAGCTC
GCTGATCAGCCTCGACTGTGCCTTCTAGTTGCCAGCCATCTGTTGTTTGCCCCTCCCCCGTGCCTTCCTT
GACCCTGGAAGGTGCCACTCCCACTGTCCTTTCCTAATAAAATGAGGAAATTGCATCGCATTGTCTGAGT
AGGTGTCATTCTATTCTGGGGGGTGGGGTGGGGCAGGACAGCAAGGGGGAGGATTGGGAAGACAATAGCA
GGCATGCTGGGGATGCGGTGGGCTCTATGGCTTCTGAGGCGGAAAGAACCTGCAGCCCAAGCTTGGCGTA
ATCATGGTCATAGCTGTTTCCTGTGTGAAATTGTTATCCGCTCACAATTCCACACAACATACGAGCCGGA
AGCATAAAGTGTAAAGCCTGGGGTGCCTAATGAGTGAGCTAACTCACATTAATTGCGTTGCGCTCACTGC
CCGCTTTCCAGTCGGGAAACCTGTCGTGCCAGCGGATCCGCATCTCAATTAGTCAGCAACCATAGTCCCG
CCCCTAACTCCGCCCATCCCGCCCCTAACTCCGCCCAGTTCCGCCCATTCTCCGCCCCATGGCTGACTAA
TTTTTTTTATTTATGCAGAGGCCGAGGCCGCCTCGGCCTCTGAGCTATTCCAGAAGTAGTGAGGAGGCTT
TTTTGGAGGCCTAGGCTTTTGCAAAAAGCTAACTTGTTTATTGCAGCTTATAATGGTTACAAATAAAGCA
ATAGCATCACAAATTTCACAAATAAAGCATTTTTTTCACTGCATTCTAGTTGTGGTTTGTCCAAACTCAT
CAATGTATCTTATCATGTCTGGATCCGCTGCATTAATGAATCGGCCAACGCGCGGGGAGAGGCGGTTTGC
GTATTGGGCGCTCTTCCGCTTCCTCGCTCACTGACTCGCTGCGCTCGGTCGTTCGGCTGCGGCGAGCGGT
ATCAGCTCACTCAAAGGCGGTAATACGGTTATCCACAGAATCAGGGGATAACGCAGGAAAGAACATGTGA
GCAAAAGGCCAGCAAAAGGCCAGGAACCGTAAAAAGGCCGCGTTGCTGGCGTTTTTCCATAGGCTCCGCC
CCCCTGACGAGCATCACAAAAATCGACGCTCAAGTCAGAGGTGGCGAAACCCGACAGGACTATAAAGATA
CCAGGCGTTTCCCCCTGGAAGCTCCCTCGTGCGCTCTCCTGTTCCGACCCTGCCGCTTACCGGATACCTG
TCCGCCTTTCTCCCTTCGGGAAGCGTGGCGCTTTCTCATAGCTCACGCTGTAGGTATCTCAGTTCGGTGT
AGGTCGTTCGCTCCAAGCTGGGCTGTGTGCACGAACCCCCCGTTCAGCCCGACCGCTGCGCCTTATCCGG
TAACTATCGTCTTGAGTCCAACCCGGTAAGACACGACTTATCGCCACTGGCAGCAGCCACTGGTAACAGG
ATTAGCAGAGCGAGGTATGTAGGCGGTGCTACAGAGTTCTTGAAGTGGTGGCCTAACTACGGCTACACTA
GAAGAACAGTATTTGGTATCTGCGCTCTGCTGAAGCCAGTTACCTTCGGAAAAAGAGTTGGTAGCTCTTG
ATCCGGCAAACAAACCACCGCTGGTAGCGGTGGTTTTTTTGTTTGCAAGCAGCAGATTACGCGCAGAAAA
AAAGGATCTCAAGAAGATCCTTTGATCTTTTCTACGGGGTCTGACGCTCAGTGGAACGAAAACTCACGTT
AAGGGATTTTGGTCATGAGATTATCAAAAAGGATCTTCACCTAGATCCTTTTAAATTAAAAATGAAGTTT
TAAATCAATCTAAAGTATATATGAGTAAACTTGGTCTGACAGTTACCAATGCTTAATCAGTGAGGCACCT
ATCTCAGCGATCTGTCTATTTCGTTCATCCATAGTTGCCTGACTCCCCGTCGTGTAGATAACTACGATAC
GGGAGGGCTTACCATCTGGCCCCAGTGCTGCAATGATACCGCGAGACCCACGCTCACCGGCTCCAGATTT
ATCAGCAATAAACCAGCCAGCCGGAAGGGCCGAGCGCAGAAGTGGTCCTGCAACTTTATCCGCCTCCATC
CAGTCTATTAATTGTTGCCGGGAAGCTAGAGTAAGTAGTTCGCCAGTTAATAGTTTGCGCAACGTTGTTG
CCATTGCTACAGGCATCGTGGTGTCACGCTCGTCGTTTGGTATGGCTTCATTCAGCTCCGGTTCCCAACG
ATCAAGGCGAGTTACATGATCCCCCATGTTGTGCAAAAAAGCGGTTAGCTCCTTCGGTCCTCCGATCGTT
GTCAGAAGTAAGTTGGCCGCAGTGTTATCACTCATGGTTATGGCAGCACTGCATAATTCTCTTACTGTCA
TGCCATCCGTAAGATGCTTTTCTGTGACTGGTGAGTACTCAACCAAGTCATTCTGAGAATAGTGTATGCG
GCGACCGAGTTGCTCTTGCCCGGCGTCAATACGGGATAATACCGCGCCACATAGCAGAACTTTAAAAGTG
CTCATCATTGGAAAACGTTCTTCGGGGCGAAAACTCTCAAGGATCTTACCGCTGTTGAGATCCAGTTCGA
TGTAACCCACTCGTGCACCCAACTGATCTTCAGCATCTTTTACTTTCACCAGCGTTTCTGGGTGAGCAAA
AACAGGAAGGCAAAATGCCGCAAAAAAGGGAATAAGGGCGACACGGAAATGTTGAATACTCATACTCTTC
CTTTTTCAAT
Features (pLannotate 1.2.2; 22 found; start..end, strand, type, name):
    576..710     +  polyA_signal   SV40 poly(A) signal: SV40 polyadenylation signal
    724..1103    +  enhancer       CMV enhancer: human cytomegalovirus immediate early enhancer
   1105..1382    +  promoter       chicken β-actin promoter: No description available
   1383..2399    +  intron         chimeric intron: chimera between introns from chicken β-actin and rabbit β-globin
   2437..2461    +  protein_bind   attB1: mutant version of attB; recombination site for the Gateway® BP reaction BP Clonase™
   2467..3381    +  CDS            Nanog: NANOG_MOUSE - Also known as Ecat4, Enk. Experimental evidence at protein level: Swiss-Prot protein existence level 1. Transcription regulator involved in inner cell mass and embryonic stem (ES) cells proliferation and self-renewal (PubMed:25825768). Imposes pluripotency on ES cells and prevents their differentiation towards extraembryonic endoderm and trophectoderm lineages. Blocks bone morphogenetic protein-induced mesoderm differentiation of ES cells by physically interacting with SMAD1 and interfering with the recruitment of coactivators to the active SMAD transcriptional complexes. Acts as
   3390..3414    -  protein_bind   attB2: mutant version of attB; recombination site for the Gateway® BP reaction BP Clonase™
   3544..4006    +  misc_feature   IRES: internal ribosome entry site (IRES) of the encephalomyocarditis virus (EMCV)
   4020..4619    +  CDS            PuroR: puromycin N-acetyltransferase; pac from Streptomyces alboniger; confers resistance to puromycin
   4706..4930    +  polyA_signal   bGH poly(A) signal: bovine growth hormone polyadenylation signal
   4934..4950    +  promoter       SV40 promoter (fragment): SV40 enhancer and early promoter
   5001..5017    -  protein_bind   lac operator: The lac repressor binds to the lac operator to inhibit transcription in E. coli. This inhibition can be relieved by adding lactose or isopropyl-β-D-thiogalactopyranoside (IPTG). lac repressor encoded by lacI
   5025..5055    -  promoter       lac promoter: promoter for the E. coli lac operon
   5070..5091    -  protein_bind   CAP binding site: CAP binding activates transcription in the presence of cAMP. E. coli catabolite activator protein
   5104..5143    -  CDS            lacI (fragment): lac repressor; lacI; The lac repressor binds to the lac operator to inhibit transcription in E. coli. This inhibition can be relieved by adding lactose or isopropyl-β-D-thiogalactopyranoside (IPTG).
   5150..5172    +  promoter       SV40 promoter (fragment): SV40 enhancer and early promoter
   5196..5331    +  rep_origin     SV40 ori: SV40 origin of replication
   5351..5485    +  polyA_signal   SV40 poly(A) signal: SV40 polyadenylation signal
   5487..5541    -  CDS            lacI (fragment): lac repressor; lacI; The lac repressor binds to the lac operator to inhibit transcription in E. coli. This inhibition can be relieved by adding lactose or isopropyl-β-D-thiogalactopyranoside (IPTG).
   5724..6312    -  rep_origin     ori: high-copy-number ColE1/pMB1/pBR322/pUC origin of replication
   6483..7343    -  CDS            AmpR: β-lactamase; bla; confers resistance to ampicillin, carbenicillin, and related antibiotics
   7344..7360    -  promoter       AmpR promoter (fragment): bla
