[The description below was written by a language model from this plasmid's Addgene catalogue record and pLannotate feature annotations shown in this document.]
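Description:
pPyCAG-Nanog(T141A)-IP is a mammalian expression plasmid of about 7.4 kb that drives expression of a point-mutant form of mouse Nanog. It was derived from the parental pPyCAG-Nanog-IP vector. It is propagated in E. coli as a high-copy plasmid through a ColE1/pUC-type origin and selected with ampicillin via the β-lactamase gene. Remnants of lac promoter/operator and lacI sequence are backbone leftovers with no evident role in the payload.

The expression unit is built on the CAG promoter, annotated here as the CMV immediate-early enhancer, the chicken β-actin promoter and a chimeric β-actin/β-globin intron, which together give strong, broadly active transcription in mammalian cells. Downstream lies the Nanog coding sequence (roughly 0.9 kb) flanked by attB1 and attB2 sites, which suggests it was introduced by Gateway recombination. The insert carries a threonine-to-alanine substitution recorded as T141A, with a note that this corresponds to residue 142 of the mouse protein. No epitope tag is annotated.

The "IP" portion of the name corresponds to an EMCV IRES followed by the puromycin N-acetyltransferase gene and a bGH polyadenylation signal. Nanog and puromycin resistance are therefore translated from a single bicistronic transcript, and puromycin selection enriches for cells that express the transgene. The feature table also shows an SV40 origin and SV40 poly(A) signals. Any polyoma origin that the "Py" in the name might suggest is not annotated.

The record states only that the plasmid expresses the T141A mutant. It does not describe the functional consequence of the mutation, though such a construct would suit comparison with wild-type Nanog, a regulator of embryonic stem cell self-renewal and pluripotency.
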