Addgene plasmid #62999: pPyCAG-Nanog(T141A)-IP
Purpose: Expresses Mouse Nanog T141A Mutants. It is modified from pPyCAG-Nanog-IP (Addgene Plasmid #13838).
Depositing lab: Shinya Yamanaka. Depositing organization: J. David Gladstone Institutes.
Backbone
  Vector backbone: pPyCAG-Nanog-IP
  Backbone manufacturer: Shinya Yamanaka
  Backbone size w/o insert (bp): 6378
  Total vector size (bp): 7359
  Vector type: Mammalian Expression
  Selectable markers: Puromycin
Growth in bacteria
  Bacterial resistance: Ampicillin, 100 μg/mL
  Growth temperature: 37°C
  Growth strain: DH5alpha
  Copy number: High Copy
Gene/Insert
  Gene/Insert name: Mouse Nanog T141A Mutant
  Species: M. musculus (mouse)
  Insert size (bp): 918
  Mutation: Changed Threonine 141 (142 AA in Mouse Protein) to Alanine
  Entrez Gene: Nanog (a.k.a. 2410002E02Rik, ENK, Stm1, ecat4)
Resource information
  A portion of this plasmid was derived from a plasmid made by: pPyCAG-Nanog-IP (Addgene # 13838)
Terms and licenses: Academic/Nonprofit Terms; Industry Terms: Not Available to Industry
How to cite: pPyCAG-Nanog(T141A)-IP was a gift from Shinya Yamanaka (Addgene plasmid # 62999 ; http://n2t.net/addgene:62999 ; RRID:Addgene_62999)
