>Addgene plasmid #62999 | pPyCAG-Nanog(T141A)-IP | addgene partial sequence | sequence record 107909 | pCAG-F 5'-GCAACGTGCTGGTTATTGTG-3'
GAATTATCACAAGTTTGTACAAAAAAGCAGGCTCTGACATGAGTGTGGGTCTTCCTGGTCCCCACAGTTT
GCCTAGTTCTGAGGAAGCATCGAATTCTGGGAACGCCTCATCAATGCCTGCAGTTTTTCATCCCGAGAAC
TATTCTTGCTTACAAGGGTCTGCTACTGAGATGCTCTGCACAGAGGCTGCCTCTCCTCGCCCTTCCTCTG
AAGACCTGCCTCTTCAAGGCAGCCCTGATTCTTCTACCAGTCCCAAACAAAAGCTCTCAAGTCCTGAGGC
TGACAAGGGCCCTGAGGAGGAGGAGAACAAGGTCCTTGCCAGGAAGCAGAAGATGCGGACTGTGTTCTCT
CAGGCCCAGCTGTGTGCACTCAAGGACAGGTTTCAGAAGCAGAAGTACCTCAGCCTCCAGCAGATGCAAG
AACTCTCCTCCATTCTGAACCTGAGCTATAAGCAGGTTAAGGCCTGGTTTCAAAACCAAAGGATGAAGTG
CAAGCGGTGGCAGAAAAACCAGTGGTTGAAGACTAGCAATGGTCTGATTCAGAAGGGCTCAGCACCAGTG
GAGTATCCCAGCATCCATTGCAGCTATCCCCAGGGCTATCTGGTGAACGCATCTGGAAGCCTTTCCATGT
GGGGCAGCCAGACTTGGACCAACCCAACTTGGAGCAGCCAGACCTGGACCAACCCAACTTGGAACAACCA
GACCTGGACCAACCCAACTTGGAGCAGCCAGGCCTGGACCGCTCAGTCCTGGAACGGCCAGCCTTGGAAT
GCTGCTCCGCTCCATAACTTCGGGGAGGACTTTCTGCAGCCTTACGTACAGTTGCAGCAAAACTTCTCTG
CCAGTGATTTGGAGGTGAATTTGGAAGCCACTAGGGAAAGCCATGCGCATTTTAGCACCCCACAAGCCTT
GGAATTATTCCTGAACTACTCTGTGACTCCACCAGGTGAAATATGAGACTTACCCAGCTTTCTTGTACAA
AGTGGTGATAA
