>Addgene plasmid #62999 | pPyCAG-Nanog(T141A)-IP | addgene partial sequence | sequence record 107910 | pCDH-rev 5'-GCATTCCTTTGGCGAGAG-3'
GCTCGTCAAGAAGACAGGGCCAGGTTTCCGGGCCCTCACATTGCCAAAAGACGGCAATATGGTGGAAAAT
AACATATAGACAAACGCACACCGGCCTTATTCCAAGCGGCTTCGGCCAGTAACGTTAGGGGGGGGGGGAG
GGAGAGGGGGGGGGGG
